Addgene plasmid #40177: pLentiEKAR2G1
Depositing lab: Olivier Pertz. Depositing organization: University of Basel. Publication: A Versatile Toolkit to Produce Sensitive FRET Biosensors to Visualize Signaling in Time and Space. Fritz RD, Letzelter M, Reimann A, Martin K, Fusco L, Ritsma L, Ponsioen B, Fluri E, Schulte-Merker S, van Rheenen J, Pertz O. Sci Signal. 2013 Jul 23;6(285):rs12. doi: 10.1126/scisignal.2004135. PubMed 23882122.
Backbone
  Vector backbone: pLenti pRRL-SV40(puro)_CMV(mcs)
  Backbone manufacturer: unknown
  Backbone size w/o insert (bp): 7711
  Total vector size (bp): 9935
  Vector type: Mammalian Expression, Lentiviral
  Selectable markers: Puromycin
Growth in bacteria
  Bacterial resistance: Ampicillin, 100 μg/mL
  Growth temperature: 37°C
  Growth strain: Top10
  Copy number: Low Copy
Gene/Insert
  Gene/Insert name: Erk activity reporter
  Species: Synthetic
  Insert size (bp): 2224
  Promoter: CMV
  Tag / fusion protein: His-Myc (N terminal on insert)
  Cloning method: Ligation Independent Cloning
  Sequencing primers: 5′ CGACTCTAGAGGATCCGGAGATATACCATGG; 3′ CTAGACTGCAGGATCCTGGTGATGGTGATGG
Resource information
  A portion of this plasmid was derived from a plasmid made by: Karel Svoboda, Janelia Farm Research Campus, Howard Hughes Medical Institute, Ashburn
Terms and licenses: Academic/Nonprofit Terms; Industry Terms: Not Available to Industry
Depositor comments: A genetically encoded fluorescent sensor of ERK activity. 2008. PNAS 205(49)
How to cite: pLentiEKAR2G1 was a gift from Olivier Pertz (Addgene plasmid # 40177 ; http://n2t.net/addgene:40177 ; RRID:Addgene_40177)
