[The description below was written by a language model from this plasmid's Addgene catalogue record and the feature table of its GenBank file.]
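Description:
pLentiEKAR2G1 is a 9.9 kb self-inactivating HIV-1-based lentiviral transfer plasmid for mammalian expression, built on a pRRL-type backbone carrying separate SV40-puromycin and CMV expression cassettes. In bacteria it is maintained through a ColE1/pUC-type origin and ampicillin resistance (bla). The catalogue lists it as low copy, although the annotated origin is of the high-copy class. An f1 origin and flanking lac, T3 and T7 elements are remnants of the cloning vector. The viral portion contains a truncated 5' LTR, the Psi packaging signal, the RRE for Rev-dependent RNA export, the cPPT/CTS, a WPRE to boost transcript stability and expression, and a U3-deleted 3' LTR followed by an SV40 polyadenylation signal. Packaging functions are not annotated on the plasmid and must be supplied in trans.

Between the LTRs, an SV40 enhancer/early promoter drives puromycin N-acetyltransferase for selection of transduced cells, and a downstream CMV enhancer/promoter drives the roughly 2.2 kb synthetic insert, an ERK activity reporter. This is a genetically encoded FRET biosensor with an N-terminal 6xHis-Myc tag and a second 6xHis tag near its C terminus. The feature table annotates only one fluorescent component, a circularly permuted Venus (cp173Venus) described as an efficient FRET acceptor for CFP. The region between the Myc tag and cp173Venus, which presumably holds the donor fluorophore and ERK-sensing module, is unannotated, so its composition is not stated in the record. Part of the construct derives from an earlier published ERK sensor. It belongs to a toolkit for producing sensitive FRET biosensors and is suited to stable lentiviral delivery for live-cell imaging of ERK signalling in time and space.
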