LOCUS       Exported 9935 bp ds-DNA circular SYN 12-MAY-2021
DEFINITION  synthetic circular DNA
ACCESSION   .
VERSION     .
KEYWORDS    pLentiEKAR2G1
SOURCE      synthetic DNA construct
  ORGANISM  synthetic DNA construct
REFERENCE   1 (bases 1 to 9935)
  AUTHORS   Fritz RD, Letzelter M, Reimann A, Martin K, Fusco L, Ritsma L,
            Ponsioen B, Fluri E, Schulte-Merker S, van Rheenen J, Pertz O
  TITLE     A Versatile Toolkit to Produce Sensitive FRET Biosensors to
            Visualize Signaling in Time and Space.
  JOURNAL   Sci Signal. 2013 Jul 23;6(285):rs12. doi: 10.1126/scisignal.2004135.
  PUBMED    23882122
REFERENCE   2 (bases 1 to 9935)
  AUTHORS   .
  TITLE     Direct Submission
  JOURNAL   Exported May 12, 2021 from SnapGene Server 1.1.58
            http://www.snapgene.com
FEATURES             Location/Qualifiers
     source          1..9935
                     /organism="synthetic DNA construct"
                     /mol_type="other DNA"
     promoter        26..130
                     /gene="bla"
                     /label=AmpR promoter
     CDS             131..991
                     /codon_start=1
                     /gene="bla"
                     /product="beta-lactamase"
                     /label=AmpR
                     /note="confers resistance to ampicillin, carbenicillin, and
                     related antibiotics"
                     /translation="MSIQHFRVALIPFFAAFCLPVFAHPETLVKVKDAEDQLGARVGYI
                     ELDLNSGKILESFRPEERFPMMSTFKVLLCGAVLSRIDAGQEQLGRRIHYSQNDLVEYS
                     PVTEKHLTDGMTVRELCSAAITMSDNTAANLLLTTIGGPKELTAFLHNMGDHVTRLDRW
                     EPELNEAIPNDERDTTMPVAMATTLRKLLTGELLTLASRQQLIDWMEADKVAGPLLRSA
                     LPAGWFIADKSGAGERGSRGIIAALGPDGKPSRIVVIYTTGSQATMDERNRQIAEIGAS
                     LIKHW"
     primer_bind     complement(349..368)
                     /label=Amp-R
                     /note="Ampicillin resistance gene, reverse primer"
     rep_origin      1162..1750
                     /direction=RIGHT
                     /label=ori
                     /note="high-copy-number ColE1/pMB1/pBR322/pUC origin of
                     replication"
     primer_bind     1651..1670
                     /label=pBR322ori-F
                     /note="pBR322 origin, forward primer"
     primer_bind     1904..1921
                     /label=L4440
                     /note="L4440 vector, forward primer"
     protein_bind    2038..2059
                     /label=CAP binding site
                     /bound_moiety="E. coli catabolite activator protein"
                     /note="CAP binding activates transcription in the presence
                     of cAMP."
     promoter        2074..2104
                     /label=lac promoter
                     /note="promoter for the E. coli lac operon"
     protein_bind    2112..2128
                     /label=lac operator
                     /bound_moiety="lac repressor encoded by lacI"
                     /note="The lac repressor binds to the lac operator to
                     inhibit transcription in E. coli. This inhibition can be
                     relieved by adding lactose or
                     isopropyl-beta-D-thiogalactopyranoside (IPTG)."
     primer_bind     2117..2139
                     /label=M13/pUC Reverse
                     /note="In lacZ gene"
     primer_bind     2136..2152
                     /label=M13 rev
                     /note="common sequencing primer, one of multiple similar
                     variants"
     primer_bind     2136..2152
                     /label=M13 Reverse
                     /note="In lacZ gene. Also called M13-rev"
     primer_bind     2171..2191
                     /label=T3
                     /note="T3 promoter, forward primer"
     promoter        2173..2191
                     /label=T3 promoter
                     /note="promoter for bacteriophage T3 RNA polymerase"
     LTR             2447..2627
                     /label=5' LTR (truncated)
                     /note="truncated 5' long terminal repeat (LTR) from HIV-1"
     misc_feature    2671..2796
                     /label=HIV-1 Psi
                     /note="packaging signal of human immunodeficiency virus
                     type 1"
     misc_feature    3289..3522
                     /label=RRE
                     /note="The Rev response element (RRE) of HIV-1 allows for
                     Rev-dependent mRNA export from the nucleus to the
                     cytoplasm."
     CDS             3707..3751
                     /codon_start=1
                     /product="antigenic peptide corresponding to amino acids
                     655 to 669 of the HIV envelope protein gp41 (Lutje Hulsik
                     et al., 2013)"
                     /label=gp41 peptide
                     /note="recognized by the 2H10 single-chain llama nanobody"
                     /translation="KNEQELLELDKWASL"
     misc_feature    4012..4129
                     /label=cPPT/CTS
                     /note="central polypurine tract and central termination
                     sequence of HIV-1"
     primer_bind     complement(4135..4155)
                     /label=pBABE 3'
                     /note="SV40 enhancer, reverse primer for pBABE vectors"
     promoter        4140..4469
                     /label=SV40 promoter
                     /note="SV40 enhancer and early promoter"
     rep_origin      4320..4455
                     /label=SV40 ori
                     /note="SV40 origin of replication"
     CDS             4479..5078
                     /codon_start=1
                     /gene="pac from Streptomyces"
                     /product="puromycin N-acetyltransferase"
                     /label=PuroR
                     /note="confers resistance to puromycin"
                     /translation="MTEYKPTVRLATRDDVPRAVRTLAAAFADYPATRHTVDPDRHIER
                     VTELQELFLTRVGLDIGKVWVADDGAAVAVWTTPESVEAGAVFAEIGPRMAELSGSRLA
                     AQQQMEGLLAPHRPKEPAWFLATVGVSPDHQGKGLGSAVVLPGVEAAERAGVPAFLETS
                     APRNLPFYERLGFTVTADVECPKDRATWCMTRKPGA"
     primer_bind     complement(4479..4498)
                     /label=Puro-R
                     /note="Puromycin resistance gene, reverse primer. Also
                     called puro-variant-R"
     primer_bind     4975..4995
                     /label=Puro-F
                     /note="Puromycin resistance gene, forward primer"
     enhancer        5150..5453
                     /label=CMV enhancer
                     /note="human cytomegalovirus immediate early enhancer"
     promoter        5454..5657
                     /label=CMV promoter
                     /note="human cytomegalovirus (CMV) immediate early
                     promoter"
     primer_bind     5608..5628
                     /label=CMV-F
                     /note="Human CMV immediate early promoter, forward primer"
     primer_bind     5654..5678
                     /label=LNCX
                     /note="Human CMV promoter, forward primer"
     CDS             5757..5774
                     /codon_start=1
                     /product="6xHis affinity tag"
                     /label=6xHis
                     /translation="HHHHHH"
     CDS             5784..5813
                     /codon_start=1
                     /product="Myc (human c-Myc proto-oncogene) epitope tag"
                     /label=Myc
                     /translation="EQKLISEEDL"
     CDS             7134..7868
                     /codon_start=1
                     /product="circularly permuted form of the Venus yellow
                     fluorescent protein (Nagai et al., 2004)"
                     /label=cp173Venus
                     /note="efficient FRET acceptor for CFP"
                     /translation="MDGGVQLADHYQQNTPIGDGPVLLPDNHYLSYQSALSKDPNEKRD
                     HMVLLEFVTAAGITLGMDELYKGGSGGMVSKGEELFTGVVPILVELDGDVNGHKFSVSG
                     EGEGDATYGKLTLKLICTTGKLPVPWPTLVTTLGYGLMCFARYPDHMKQHDFFKSAMPE
                     GYVQERTIFFKDDGNYKTRAEVKFEGDTLVNRIELKGIDFKEDGNILGHKLEYNYNSHN
                     VYITADKQKNGIKANFKIRHNIE"
     primer_bind     7271..7292
                     /label=EGFP-C
                     /note="EGFP, forward primer"
     primer_bind     complement(7395..7416)
                     /label=EGFP-N
                     /note="EGFP, reverse primer"
     primer_bind     complement(7656..7675)
                     /label=EXFP-R
                     /note="For distinguishing EGFP variants, reverse primer"
     CDS             7938..7955
                     /codon_start=1
                     /product="6xHis affinity tag"
                     /label=6xHis
                     /translation="HHHHHH"
     misc_feature    7997..8585
                     /label=WPRE
                     /note="woodchuck hepatitis virus posttranscriptional
                     regulatory element"
     primer_bind     complement(8050..8070)
                     /label=WPRE-R
                     /note="WPRE, reverse primer"
     CDS             complement(8468..8479)
                     /codon_start=1
                     /product="Factor Xa recognition and cleavage site"
                     /label=Factor Xa site
                     /translation="IEGR"
     LTR             8676..8909
                     /label=3' LTR (Delta-U3)
                     /note="self-inactivating 3' long terminal repeat (LTR) from
                     HIV-1"
     polyA_signal    8981..9102
                     /label=SV40 poly(A) signal
                     /note="SV40 polyadenylation signal"
     primer_bind     complement(9018..9037)
                     /label=SV40pA-R
                     /note="SV40 polyA, reverse primer"
     primer_bind     9072..9091
                     /label=EBV-rev
                     /note="SV40 polyA terminator, reverse primer"
     rep_origin      9121..9256
                     /label=SV40 ori
                     /note="SV40 origin of replication"
     primer_bind     complement(9288..9307)
                     /label=T7
                     /note="T7 promoter, forward primer"
     promoter        complement(9289..9307)
                     /label=T7 promoter
                     /note="promoter for bacteriophage T7 RNA polymerase"
     primer_bind     complement(9317..9334)
                     /label=M13 Forward
                     /note="In lacZ gene. Also called M13-F20 or M13 (-21)
                     Forward"
     primer_bind     complement(9317..9333)
                     /label=M13 fwd
                     /note="common sequencing primer, one of multiple similar
                     variants"
     primer_bind     complement(9326..9348)
                     /label=M13/pUC Forward
                     /note="In lacZ gene"
     rep_origin      9478..9933
                     /direction=RIGHT
                     /label=f1 ori
                     /note="f1 bacteriophage origin of replication; arrow
                     indicates direction of (+) strand synthesis"
     primer_bind     complement(9565..9584)
                     /label=F1ori-R
                     /note="F1 origin, reverse primer"
     primer_bind     9775..9796
                     /label=F1ori-F
                     /note="F1 origin, forward primer"
ORIGIN
        1 aggtggcact tttcggggaa atgtgcgcgg aacccctatt tgtttatttt tctaaataca
       61 ttcaaatatg tatccgctca tgagacaata accctgataa atgcttcaat aatattgaaa
      121 aaggaagagt atgagtattc aacatttccg tgtcgccctt attccctttt ttgcggcatt
      181 ttgccttcct gtttttgctc acccagaaac gctggtgaaa gtaaaagatg ctgaagatca
      241 gttgggtgca cgagtgggtt acatcgaact ggatctcaac agcggtaaga tccttgagag
      301 ttttcgcccc gaagaacgtt ttccaatgat gagcactttt aaagttctgc tatgtggcgc
      361 ggtattatcc cgtattgacg ccgggcaaga gcaactcggt cgccgcatac actattctca
      421 gaatgacttg gttgagtact caccagtcac agaaaagcat cttacggatg gcatgacagt
      481 aagagaatta tgcagtgctg ccataaccat gagtgataac actgcggcca acttacttct
      541 gacaacgatc ggaggaccga aggagctaac cgcttttttg cacaacatgg gggatcatgt
      601 aactcgcctt gatcgttggg aaccggagct gaatgaagcc ataccaaacg acgagcgtga
      661 caccacgatg cctgtagcaa tggcaacaac gttgcgcaaa ctattaactg gcgaactact
      721 tactctagct tcccggcaac aattaataga ctggatggag gcggataaag ttgcaggacc
      781 acttctgcgc tcggcccttc cggctggctg gtttattgct gataaatctg gagccggtga
      841 gcgtgggtct cgcggtatca ttgcagcact ggggccagat ggtaagccct cccgtatcgt
      901 agttatctac acgacgggga gtcaggcaac tatggatgaa cgaaatagac agatcgctga
      961 gataggtgcc tcactgatta agcattggta actgtcagac caagtttact catatatact
     1021 ttagattgat ttaaaacttc atttttaatt taaaaggatc taggtgaaga tcctttttga
     1081 taatctcatg accaaaatcc cttaacgtga gttttcgttc cactgagcgt cagaccccgt
     1141 agaaaagatc aaaggatctt cttgagatcc tttttttctg cgcgtaatct gctgcttgca
     1201 aacaaaaaaa ccaccgctac cagcggtggt ttgtttgccg gatcaagagc taccaactct
     1261 ttttccgaag gtaactggct tcagcagagc gcagatacca aatactgtcc ttctagtgta
     1321 gccgtagtta ggccaccact tcaagaactc tgtagcaccg cctacatacc tcgctctgct
     1381 aatcctgtta ccagtggctg ctgccagtgg cgataagtcg tgtcttaccg ggttggactc
     1441 aagacgatag ttaccggata aggcgcagcg gtcgggctga acggggggtt cgtgcacaca
     1501 gcccagcttg gagcgaacga cctacaccga actgagatac ctacagcgtg agctatgaga
     1561 aagcgccacg cttcccgaag ggagaaaggc ggacaggtat ccggtaagcg gcagggtcgg
     1621 aacaggagag cgcacgaggg agcttccagg gggaaacgcc tggtatcttt atagtcctgt
     1681 cgggtttcgc cacctctgac ttgagcgtcg atttttgtga tgctcgtcag gggggcggag
     1741 cctatggaaa aacgccagca acgcggcctt tttacggttc ctggcctttt gctggccttt
     1801 tgctcacatg ttctttcctg cgttatcccc tgattctgtg gataaccgta ttaccgcctt
     1861 tgagtgagct gataccgctc gccgcagccg aacgaccgag cgcagcgagt cagtgagcga
     1921 ggaagcggaa gagcgcccaa tacgcaaacc gcctctcccc gcgcgttggc cgattcatta
     1981 atgcagctgg cacgacaggt ttcccgactg gaaagcgggc agtgagcgca acgcaattaa
     2041 tgtgagttag ctcactcatt aggcacccca ggctttacac tttatgcttc cggctcgtat
     2101 gttgtgtgga attgtgagcg gataacaatt tcacacagga aacagctatg accatgatta
     2161 cgccaagcgc gcaattaacc ctcactaaag ggaacaaaag ctggagctgc aagcttaatg
     2221 tagtcttatg caatactctt gtagtcttgc aacatggtaa cgatgagtta gcaacatgcc
     2281 ttacaaggag agaaaaagca ccgtgcatgc cgattggtgg aagtaaggtg gtacgatcgt
     2341 gccttattag gaaggcaaca gacgggtctg acatggattg gacgaaccac tgaattgccg
     2401 cattgcagag atattgtatt taagtgccta gctcgataca ataaacgggt ctctctggtt
     2461 agaccagatc tgagcctggg agctctctgg ctaactaggg aacccactgc ttaagcctca
     2521 ataaagcttg ccttgagtgc ttcaagtagt gtgtgcccgt ctgttgtgtg actctggtaa
     2581 ctagagatcc ctcagaccct tttagtcagt gtggaaaatc tctagcagtg gcgcccgaac
     2641 agggacctga aagcgaaagg gaaaccagag ctctctcgac gcaggactcg gcttgctgaa
     2701 gcgcgcacgg caagaggcga ggggcggcga ctggtgagta cgccaaaaat tttgactagc
     2761 ggaggctaga aggagagaga tgggtgcgag agcgtcagta ttaagcgggg gagaattaga
     2821 tcgcgatggg aaaaaattcg gttaaggcca gggggaaaga aaaaatataa attaaaacat
     2881 atagtatggg caagcaggga gctagaacga ttcgcagtta atcctggcct gttagaaaca
     2941 tcagaaggct gtagacaaat actgggacag ctacaaccat cccttcagac aggatcagaa
     3001 gaacttagat cattatataa tacagtagca accctctatt gtgtgcatca aaggatagag
     3061 ataaaagaca ccaaggaagc tttagacaag atagaggaag agcaaaacaa aagtaagacc
     3121 accgcacagc aagcggccgc tgatcttcag acctggagga ggagatatga gggacaattg
     3181 gagaagtgaa ttatataaat ataaagtagt aaaaattgaa ccattaggag tagcacccac
     3241 caaggcaaag agaagagtgg tgcagagaga aaaaagagca gtgggaatag gagctttgtt
     3301 ccttgggttc ttgggagcag caggaagcac tatgggcgca gcctcaatga cgctgacggt
     3361 acaggccaga caattattgt ctggtatagt gcagcagcag aacaatttgc tgagggctat
     3421 tgaggcgcaa cagcatctgt tgcaactcac agtctggggc atcaagcagc tccaggcaag
     3481 aatcctggct gtggaaagat acctaaagga tcaacagctc ctggggattt ggggttgctc
     3541 tggaaaactc atttgcacca ctgctgtgcc ttggaatgct agttggagta ataaatctct
     3601 ggaacagatt tggaatcaca cgacctggat ggagtgggac agagaaatta acaattacac
     3661 aagcttaata cactccttaa ttgaagaatc gcaaaaccag caagaaaaga atgaacaaga
     3721 attattggaa ttagataaat gggcaagttt gtggaattgg tttaacataa caaattggct
     3781 gtggtatata aaattattca taatgatagt aggaggcttg gtaggtttaa gaatagtttt
     3841 tgctgtactt tctatagtga atagagttag gcagggatat tcaccattat cgtttcagac
     3901 ccacctccca accccgaggg gacccgacag gcccgaagga atagaagaag aaggtggaga
     3961 gagagacaga gacagatcca ttcgattagt gaacggatct cgacggttaa cttttaaaag
     4021 aaaagggggg attggggggt acagtgcagg ggaaagaata gtagacataa tagcaacaga
     4081 catacaaact aaagaattac aaaaacaaat tacaaaaatt caaaatttta ttgtggaatg
     4141 tgtgtcagtt agggtgtgga aagtccccag gctccccagc aggcagaagt atgcaaagca
     4201 tgcatctcaa ttagtcagca accaggtgtg gaaagtcccc aggctcccca gcaggcagaa
     4261 gtatgcaaag catgcatctc aattagtcag caaccatagt cccgccccta actccgccca
     4321 tcccgcccct aactccgccc agttccgccc attctccgcc ccatggctga ctaatttttt
     4381 ttatttatgc agaggccgag gccgcctcgg cctctgagct attccagaag tagtgaggag
     4441 gcttttttgg aggcctaggc ttttgcaaaa agcttaccat gaccgagtac aagcccacgg
     4501 tgcgcctcgc cacccgcgac gacgtcccca gggccgtacg caccctcgcc gccgcgttcg
     4561 ccgactaccc cgccacgcgc cacaccgtcg atccggaccg ccacatcgag cgggtcaccg
     4621 agctgcaaga actcttcctc acgcgcgtcg ggctcgacat cggcaaggtg tgggtcgcgg
     4681 acgacggcgc cgcggtggcg gtctggacca cgccggagag cgtcgaagcg ggggcggtgt
     4741 tcgccgagat cggcccgcgc atggccgagt tgagcggttc ccggctggcc gcgcagcaac
     4801 agatggaagg cctcctggcg ccgcaccggc ccaaggagcc cgcgtggttc ctggccaccg
     4861 tcggcgtctc gcccgaccac cagggcaagg gtctgggcag cgccgtcgtg ctccccggag
     4921 tggaggcggc cgagcgcgcc ggggtgcccg ccttcctgga gacctccgcg ccccgcaacc
     4981 tccccttcta cgagcggctc ggcttcaccg tcaccgccga cgtcgagtgc ccgaaggacc
     5041 gcgcgacctg gtgcatgacc cgcaagcccg gtgcctgacg cccgccccac gacccgcagc
     5101 gcccgaccga aaggagcgca cgacccaatc gataagcttg ggagttccgc gttacataac
     5161 ttacggtaaa tggcccgcct ggctgaccgc ccaacgaccc ccgcccattg acgtcaataa
     5221 tgacgtatgt tcccatagta acgccaatag ggactttcca ttgacgtcaa tgggtggagt
     5281 atttacggta aactgcccac ttggcagtac atcaagtgta tcatatgcca agtacgcccc
     5341 ctattgacgt caatgacggt aaatggcccg cctggcatta tgcccagtac atgaccttat
     5401 gggactttcc tacttggcag tacatctacg tattagtcat cgctattacc atggtgatgc
     5461 ggttttggca gtacatcaat gggcgtggat agcggtttga ctcacgggga tttccaagtc
     5521 tccaccccat tgacgtcaat gggagtttgt tttggcacca aaatcaacgg gactttccaa
     5581 aatgtcgtaa caactccgcc ccattgacgc aaatgggcgg taggcgtgta cggtgggagg
     5641 tctatataag cagagctcgt ttagtgaacc gtcagatcgc ctggagacgc catccacgct
     5701 gttttgacct ccatagaaga caccgactct agaggatccg gagatatacc atggcacacc
     5761 atcaccacca ccacgggagc ggggagcaga aactaatatc agaggaggat cttggctcag
     5821 gttcaggatc ctccaccgac ggcatggacg agctgtacaa gggtgctagc ggaggaatgg
     5881 tgagcaaggg cgaggagacc acaatgggcg taatcaagcc cgacatgaag atcaagctga
     5941 agatggaggg caacgtgaat ggccacgcct tcgtgatcga gggcgagggc gagggcaagc
     6001 cctacgacgg caccaacacc atcaacctgg aggtgaagga gggagccccc ctgcccttct
     6061 cctacgacat tctgaccacc gcgttcgcct acggcaacag ggccttcacc aagtaccccg
     6121 acgacatccc caactacttc aagcagtcct tccccgaggg ctactcttgg gagcgcacca
     6181 tgaccttcga ggacaagggc atcgtgaagg tgaagtccga catctccatg gaggaggact
     6241 ccttcatcta cgagatacac ctcaagggcg agaacttccc ccccaacggc cccgtgatgc
     6301 agaagaagac caccggctgg gacgcctcca ccgagaggat gtacgtgcgc gacggcgtgc
     6361 tgaagggcga cgtcaagcac aagctgctgc tggagggcgg cggccaccac cgcgttgact
     6421 tcaagaccat ctacagggcc aagaaggcgg tgaagctgcc cgactatcac tttgtggacc
     6481 accgcatcga gatcctgaac cacgacaagg actacaacaa ggtgaccgtt tacgagagcg
     6541 ccgtggcccg caactccgga atggcggacg aggagaagct gccgcccggc tgggagaagc
     6601 gcatgagccg cagctcaggc cgagtgtact acttcaacca catcactaac gccagccagt
     6661 gggagcggcc cagcggcaac agcagcagtg gtggcaaaaa cgggcagggg gagcctgcca
     6721 ggaagctgcg cattctgcag tcgactaggg agcaagggct tgtgcccggg tctagaggcg
     6781 gaggtggtgg aggaggtgga ggtggtggag gtggaggtgg aggtggtggc ggtggtggag
     6841 gaggaggagc tagaggcgga ggtggtggag gaggtggagg tggtggaggt ggaggtggag
     6901 gtggtggcgg tggtggagga ggaggagcca gcggcggagg tggtggagga ggtggaggtg
     6961 gtggaggtgg aggtggaggt ggtggcggtg gtggaggagg aggaaccggt gctgaccaac
     7021 tgactgaaga gtggtcgacg gtacagcgga ccgcgcctga cgtaccacgt acaccagtag
     7081 gaaaggcaaa gctttcattc caattcccgc gggcgcggga catcgcggcc gcgatggacg
     7141 gcggcgtgca gctcgccgac cactaccagc agaacacccc catcggcgac ggccccgtgc
     7201 tgctgcccga caaccactac ctgagctacc agtccgccct gagcaaagac cccaacgaga
     7261 agcgcgatca catggtcctg ctggagttcg tgaccgccgc cgggatcact ctcggcatgg
     7321 acgagctgta caagggtggc agcggtggca tggtgagcaa gggcgaggag ctgttcaccg
     7381 gggtggtgcc catcctggtc gagctggacg gcgacgtaaa cggccacaag ttcagcgtgt
     7441 ccggcgaggg cgagggcgat gccacctacg gcaagctgac cctgaagctg atctgcacca
     7501 ccggcaagct gcccgtgccc tggcccaccc tcgtgaccac cctgggctac ggcctgatgt
     7561 gcttcgcccg ctaccccgac cacatgaagc agcacgactt cttcaagtcc gccatgcccg
     7621 aaggctacgt ccaggagcgc accatcttct tcaaggacga cggcaactac aagacccgcg
     7681 ccgaggtgaa gttcgagggc gacaccctgg tgaaccgcat cgagctgaag ggcatcgact
     7741 tcaaggagga cggcaacatc ctggggcaca agctggagta caactacaac agccacaacg
     7801 tctatatcac cgccgacaag cagaagaacg gcatcaaggc caacttcaag atccgccaca
     7861 acatcgaggg taccgatatc cttcaaaaaa aacttgaaga acttgaactt gacgaatgag
     7921 atatctaatg actcgagcac caccatcacc atcaccagga tcctgcagtc tagagctagc
     7981 atatgaattc gtcgacaatc aacctctgga ttacaaaatt tgtgaaagat tgactggtat
     8041 tcttaactat gttgctcctt ttacgctatg tggatacgct gctttaatgc ctttgtatca
     8101 tgctattgct tcccgtatgg ctttcatttt ctcctccttg tataaatcct ggttgctgtc
     8161 tctttatgag gagttgtggc ccgttgtcag gcaacgtggc gtggtgtgca ctgtgtttgc
     8221 tgacgcaacc cccactggtt ggggcattgc caccacctgt cagctccttt ccgggacttt
     8281 cgctttcccc ctccctattg ccacggcgga actcatcgcc gcctgccttg cccgctgctg
     8341 gacaggggct cggctgttgg gcactgacaa ttccgtggtg ttgtcgggga agctgacgtc
     8401 ctttccatgg ctgctcgcct gtgttgccac ctggattctg cgcgggacgt ccttctgcta
     8461 cgtcccttcg gccctcaatc cagcggacct tccttcccgc ggcctgctgc cggctctgcg
     8521 gcctcttccg cgtcttcgcc ttcgccctca gacgagtcgg atctcccttt gggccgcctc
     8581 cccgcctgga attaattcga gctcggtacc tttaagacca atgacttaca aggcagctgt
     8641 agatcttagc cactttttaa aagaaaaggg gggactggaa gggctaattc actcccaacg
     8701 aagacaagat ctgctttttg cttgtactgg gtctctctgg ttagaccaga tctgagcctg
     8761 ggagctctct ggctaactag ggaacccact gcttaagcct caataaagct tgccttgagt
     8821 gcttcaagta gtgtgtgccc gtctgttgtg tgactctggt aactagagat ccctcagacc
     8881 cttttagtca gtgtggaaaa tctctagcag tagtagttca tgtcatctta ttattcagta
     8941 tttataactt gcaaagaaat gaatatcaga gagtgagagg aacttgttta ttgcagctta
     9001 taatggttac aaataaagca atagcatcac aaatttcaca aataaagcat ttttttcact
     9061 gcattctagt tgtggtttgt ccaaactcat caatgtatct tatcatgtct ggctctagct
     9121 atcccgcccc taactccgcc cagttccgcc cattctccgc cccatggctg actaattttt
     9181 tttatttatg cagaggccga ggccgcctcg gcctctgagc tattccagaa gtagtgagga
     9241 ggcttttttg gaggcctagg cttttgcgtc gagacgtacc caattcgccc tatagtgagt
     9301 cgtattacgc gcgctcactg gccgtcgttt tacaacgtcg tgactgggaa aaccctggcg
     9361 ttacccaact taatcgcctt gcagcacatc cccctttcgc cagctggcgt aatagcgaag
     9421 aggcccgcac cgatcgccct tcccaacagt tgcgcagcct gaatggcgaa tggcgcgnnn
     9481 nnnnnnnnnn nnnnnnnnnn nnnnnnnnnn nnnnnnnnnn nnnnnnnnnn nnnnnnnnnn
     9541 nnnnnnnnnn nnnnnnnnnn nnnnnnnnnn nnnnnnnnnn nnnnnnnnnn nnnnnnnnnn
     9601 ncnnnnnnnn nnnnnnnnnn nnnnnnnnnn nnnnnnnnnn nnnnnnnnnn nnnnnnnnnn
     9661 nnnnnnnnnn nnnnnnnnnn nnnnnnnnnn nnnannnnnn nnnnnnnnnn nnnnnnnnnn
     9721 nnnnnnnnnn nnnnnnnnnn nnncctttga cgttggagtc cacgttcttt aatagtggac
     9781 tcttgttcca aactggaaca acactcaacc ctatctcggt ctattctttt gatttataag
     9841 ggattttgcc gatttcggcc tattggttaa aaaatgagct gatttaacaa aaatttaacg
     9901 cgaattttaa caaaatatta acgtttacaa tttcc
//
