>Addgene plasmid #40177 | pLentiEKAR2G1 | addgene partial sequence | sequence record 54410 | LNCX 5'-AGCTCGTTTAGTGAACCGTCAGATC-3'
GCTGTTTTGACCTCCATAGAAGACACCGACTCTAGAGGATCCGGAGATATACCATGGCACACCATCACCA
CCACCACGGGAGCGGGGAGCAGAAACTAATATCAGAGGAGGATCTTGGCTCAGGTTCAGGATCCTCCACC
GACGGCATGGACGAGCTGTACAAGGGTGCTAGCGGAGGAATGGTGAGCAAGGGCGAGGAGACCACAATGG
GCGTAATCAAGCCCGACATGAAGATCAAGCTGAAGATGGAGGGCAACGTGAATGGCCACGCCTTCGTGAT
CGAGGGCGAGGGCGAGGGCAAGCCCTACGACGGCACCAACACCATCAACCTGGAGGTGAAGGAGGGAGCC
CCCCTGCCCTTCTCCTACGACATTCTGACCACCGCGTTCGCCTACGGCAACAGGGCCTTCACCAAGTACC
CCGACGACATCCCCAACTACTTCAAGCAGTCCTTCCCCGAGGGCTACTCTTGGGAGCGCACCATGACCTT
CGAGGACAAGGGCATCGTGAAGGTGAAGTCCGACATCTCCATGGAGGAGGACTCCTTCATCTACGAGATA
CACCTCAAGGGCGAGAACTTCCCCCCCAACGGCCCCGTGATGCAGAAGAAGACCACCGGCTGGGACGCCT
CCACCGAGAGGATGTACGTGCGCGACGGCGTGCTGAAGGGCGACGTCAAGCACAAGCTGCTGCTGGAGGG
CGGCGGCCACCACCGCGTTGACTTCAAGACCATCTACAGGG
