>Addgene plasmid #40177 | pLentiEKAR2G1 | addgene partial sequence | sequence record 55028 | WPRE-R 5'-CATAGCGTAAAAGGAGCAACA-3'
ATTTTGTAATCCAGAGGTTGATTGTCGACGAATTCATATGCTAGCTCTAGACTGCAGGATCCTGGTGATG
GTGATGGTGGTGCTCGAGTCATTAGATATCTCATTCGTCAAGTTCAAGTTCTTCAAGTTTTTTTTGAAGG
ATATCGGTACCCTCGATGTTGTGGCGGATCTTGAAGTTGGCCTTGATGCCGTTCTTCTGCTTGTCGGCGG
TGATATAGACGTTGTGGCTGTTGTAGTTGTACTCCAGCTTGTGCCCCAGGATGTTGCCGTCCTCCTTGAA
GTCGATGCCCTTCAGCTCGATGCGGTTCACCAGGGTGTCGCCCTCGAACTTCACCTCGGCGCGGGTCTTG
TAGTTGCCGTCGTCCTTGAAGAAGATGGTGCGCTCCTGGACGTAGCCTTCGGGCATGGCGGACTTGAAGA
AGTCGTGCTGCTTCATGTGGTCGGGGTAGCGGGCGAAGCACATCAGGCCGTAGCCCAGGGTGGTCACGAG
GGTGGGCCAGGGCACGGGCAGCTTGCCGGTGGTGCAGATCAGCTTCAGGGTCAGCTTGCCGTAGGTGGCA
TCGCCCTCGCCCTCGCCGGACACGCTGAACTTGTGGCCGTTTACGTCGCCGTCCAGCTCGACCAGGATGG
GCACCACCCCGGTGAACAGCTCCTCGCCCTTGCTCACCATGCCACCGCTGCCACCCTTGTACAGCTCGTC
CATGCCGAGAGTGATCCCGGCGGCGGTCACGAACTCCAGCAGGACCATGTGATCGCGCTTCTCGTTGGGG
TCTTTGCTCAGGGCGGACTGGTAGCTCAGGTAGTGGTTGTCGGGCAGCAGCACGGGGCCGTCGCCGATGG
GGGTGTTCTGCTGGTAGTGGTCGGCGAGCTGCACGCCGCCGTCCATCGCGGCCGCGATGTCCCGCGCCCG
CGGGAATTGGAATGAAAGCTTTGCCTTT
